>Addgene plasmid #76784 | MTOR gRNA (BRDN0001145868) | addgene full sequence | sequence record 186500 | Addgene Assembled Sequence
CCCGGGTGCAAAGATGGATAAAGTTTTAAACAGAGAGGAATCTTTGCAGCTAATGGACCTTCTAGGTCTT
GAAAGGAGTGGGAATTGGCTCCGGTGCCCGTCAGTGGGCAGAGCGCACATCGCCCACAGTCCCCGAGAAG
TTGGGGGGAGGGGTCGGCAATTGATCCGGTGCCTAGAGAAGGTGGCGCGGGGTAAACTGGGAAAGTGATG
TCGTGTACTGGCTCCGCCTTTTTCCCGAGGGTGGGGGAGAACCGTATATAAGTGCAGTAGTCGCCGTGAA
CGTTCTTTTTCGCAACGGGTTTGCCGCCAGAACACAGGTAAGTGCCGTGTGTGGTTCCCGCGGGCCTGGC
CTCTTTACGGGTTATGGCCCTTGCGTGCCTTGAATTACTTCCACCTGGCTGCAGTACGTGATTCTTGATC
CCGAGCTTCGGGTTGGAAGTGGGTGGGAGAGTTCGAGGCCTTGCGCTTAAGGAGCCCCTTCGCCTCGTGC
TTGAGTTGAGGCCTGGCCTGGGCGCTGGGGCCGCCGCGTGCGAATCTGGTGGCACCTTCGCGCCTGTCTC
GCTGCTTTCGATAAGTCTCTAGCCATTTAAAATTTTTGATGACCTGCTGCGACGCTTTTTTTCTGGCAAG
ATAGTCTTGTAAATGCGGGCCAAGATCTGCACACTGGTATTTCGGTTTTTGGGGCCGCGGGCGGCGACGG
GGCCCGTGCGTCCCAGCGCACATGTTCGGCGAGGCGGGGCCTGCGAGCGCGGCCACCGAGAATCGGACGG
GGGTAGTCTCAAGCTGGCCGGCCTGCTCTGGTGCCTGGCCTCGCGCCGCCGTGTATCGCCCCGCCCTGGG
CGGCAAGGCTGGCCCGGTCGGCACCAGTTGCGTGAGCGGAAAGATGGCCGCTTCCCGGCCCTGCTGCAGG
GAGCTCAAAATGGAGGACGCGGCGCTCGGGAGAGCGGGCGGGTGAGTCACCCACACAAAGGAAAAGGGCC
TTTCCGTCCTCAGCCGTCGCTTCATGTGACTCCACGGAGTACCGGGCGCCGTCCAGGCACCTCGATTAGT
TCTCGAGCTTTTGGAGTACGTCGTCTTTAGGTTGGGGGGAGGGGTTTTATGCGATGGAGTTTCCCCACAC
TGAGTGGGTGGAGACTGAAGTTAGGCCAGCTTGGCACTTGATGTAATTCTCCTTGGAATTTGCCCTTTTT
GAGTTTGGATCTTGGTTCATTCTCAAGCCTCAGACAGTGGTTCAAAGTTTTTTTCTTCCATTTCAGGTGT
CGTGACGTACGGCCACCATGACCGAGTACAAGCCCACGGTGCGCCTCGCCACCCGCGACGACGTCCCCAG
GGCCGTACGCACCCTCGCCGCCGCGTTCGCCGACTACCCCGCCACGCGCCACACCGTCGATCCGGACCGC
CACATCGAGCGGGTCACCGAGCTGCAAGAACTCTTCCTCACGCGCGTCGGGCTCGACATCGGCAAGGTGT
GGGTCGCGGACGACGGCGCCGCCGTGGCGGTCTGGACCACGCCGGAGAGCGTCGAAGCGGGGGCGGTGTT
CGCCGAGATCGGCCCGCGCATGGCCGAGTTGAGCGGTTCCCGGCTGGCCGCGCAGCAACAGATGGAAGGC
CTCCTGGCGCCGCACCGGCCCAAGGAGCCCGCGTGGTTCCTGGCCACCGTCGGAGTCTCGCCCGACCACC
AGGGCAAGGGTCTGGGCAGCGCCGTCGTGCTCCCCGGAGTGGAGGCGGCCGAGCGCGCCGGGGTGCCCGC
CTTCCTGGAGACCTCCGCGCCCCGCAACCTCCCCTTCTACGAGCGGCTCGGCTTCACCGTCACCGCCGAC
GTCGAGGTGCCCGAAGGACCGCGCACCTGGTGCATGACCCGCAAGCCCGGTGCCTGAACGCGTTAAGTCG
ACAATCAACCTCTGGATTACAAAATTTGTGAAAGATTGACTGGTATTCTTAACTATGTTGCTCCTTTTAC
GCTATGTGGATACGCTGCTTTAATGCCTTTGTATCATGCTATTGCTTCCCGTATGGCTTTCATTTTCTCC
TCCTTGTATAAATCCTGGTTGCTGTCTCTTTATGAGGAGTTGTGGCCCGTTGTCAGGCAACGTGGCGTGG
TGTGCACTGTGTTTGCTGACGCAACCCCCACTGGTTGGGGCATTGCCACCACCTGTCAGCTCCTTTCCGG
GACTTTCGCTTTCCCCCTCCCTATTGCCACGGCGGAACTCATCGCCGCCTGCCTTGCCCGCTGCTGGACA
GGGGCTCGGCTGTTGGGCACTGACAATTCCGTGGTGTTGTCGGGGAAATCATCGTCCTTTCCTTGGCTGC
TCGCCTGTGTTGCCACCTGGATTCTGCGCGGGACGTCCTTCTGCTACGTCCCTTCGGCCCTCAATCCAGC
GGACCTTCCTTCCCGCGGCCTGCTGCCGGCTCTGCGGCCTCTTCCGCGTCTTCGCCTTCGCCCTCAGACG
AGTCGGATCTCCCTTTGGGCCGCCTCCCCGCGTCGACTTTAAGACCAATGACTTACAAGGCAGCTGTAGA
TCTTAGCCACTTTTTAAAAGAAAAGGGGGGACTGGAAGGGCTAATTCACTCCCAACGAAGACAAGATCTG
CTTTTTGCTTGTACTGGGTCTCTCTGGTTAGACCAGATCTGAGCCTGGGAGCTCTCTGGCTAACTAGGGA
ACCCACTGCTTAAGCCTCAATAAAGCTTGCCTTGAGTGCTTCAAGTAGTGTGTGCCCGTCTGTTGTGTGA
CTCTGGTAACTAGAGATCCCTCAGACCCTTTTAGTCAGTGTGGAAAATCTCTAGCAGTACGTATAGTAGT
TCATGTCATCTTATTATTCAGTATTTATAACTTGCAAAGAAATGAATATCAGAGAGTGAGAGGAACTTGT
TTATTGCAGCTTATAATGGTTACAAATAAAGCAATAGCATCACAAATTTCACAAATAAAGCATTTTTTTC
ACTGCATTCTAGTTGTGGTTTGTCCAAACTCATCAATGTATCTTATCATGTCTGGCTCTAGCTATCCCGC
CCCTAACTCCGCCCATCCCGCCCCTAACTCCGCCCAGTTCCGCCCATTCTCCGCCCCATGGCTGACTAAT
TTTTTTTATTTATGCAGAGGCCGAGGCCGCCTCGGCCTCTGAGCTATTCCAGAAGTAGTGAGGAGGCTTT
TTTGGAGGCCTAGGGACGTACCCAATTCGCCCTATAGTGAGTCGTATTACGCGCGCTCACTGGCCGTCGT
TTTACAACGTCGTGACTGGGAAAACCCTGGCGTTACCCAACTTAATCGCCTTGCAGCACATCCCCCTTTC
GCCAGCTGGCGTAATAGCGAAGAGGCCCGCACCGATCGCCCTTCCCAACAGTTGCGCAGCCTGAATGGCG
AATGGG
[124 nt withheld, positions 3367-3490]
C
[91 nt withheld, positions 3492-3582]
A
[49 nt withheld, positions 3584-3632]
CCTTTGACGTTGGAGTCCACGTTCTTT
[37 nt withheld, positions 3660-3696]
ACCCTATCTCGGTCTATTCTTTTGATTTATAAGGGATTTTGCCGATTTCGGCCTATTGGTTAAAAAATGA
GCTGATTTAACAAAAATTTAACGCGAATTTTAACAAAATATTAACGCTTACAATTTAGGTGGCACTTTTC
GGGGAAATGTGCGCGGAACCCCTATTTGTTTATTTTTCTAAATACATTCAAATATGTATCCGCTCATGAG
ACAATAACCCTGATAAATGCTTCAATAATATTGAAAAAGGAAGAGTATGAGTATTCAACATTTCCGTGTC
GCCCTTATTCCCTTTTTTGCGGCATTTTGCCTTCCTGTTTTTGCTCACCCAGAAACGCTGGTGAAAGTAA
AAGATGCTGAAGATCAGTTGGGTGCACGAGTGGGTTACATCGAACTGGATCTCAACAGCGGTAAGATCCT
TGAGAGTTTTCGCCCCGAAGAACGTTTTCCAATGATGAGCACTTTTAAAGTTCTGCTATGTGGCGCGGTA
TTATCCCGTATTGACGCCGGGCAAGAGCAACTCGGTCGCCGCATACACTATTCTCAGAATGACTTGGTTG
AGTACTCACCAGTCACAGAAAAGCATCTTACGGATGGCATGACAGTAAGAGAATTATGCAGTGCTGCCAT
AACCATGAGTGATAACACTGCGGCCAACTTACTTCTGACAACGATCGGAGGACCGAAGGAGCTAACCGCT
TTTTTGCACAACATGGGGGATCATGTAACTCGCCTTGATCGTTGGGAACCGGAGCTGAATGAAGCCATAC
CAAACGACGAGCGTGACACCACGATGCCTGTAGCAATGGCAACAACGTTGCGCAAACTATTAACTGGCGA
ACTACTTACTCTAGCTTCCCGGCAACAATTAATAGACTGGATGGAGGCGGATAAAGTTGCAGGACCACTT
CTGCGCTCGGCCCTTCCGGCTGGCTGGTTTATTGCTGATAAATCTGGAGCCGGTGAGCGTGGGTCTCGCG
GTATCATTGCAGCACTGGGGCCAGATGGTAAGCCCTCCCGTATCGTAGTTATCTACACGACGGGGAGTCA
GGCAACTATGGATGAACGAAATAGACAGATCGCTGAGATAGGTGCCTCACTGATTAAGCATTGGTAACTG
TCAGACCAAGTTTACTCATATATACTTTAGATTGATTTAAAACTTCATTTTTAATTTAAAAGGATCTAGG
TGAAGATCCTTTTTGATAATCTCATGACCAAAATCCCTTAACGTGAGTTTTCGTTCCACTGAGCGTCAGA
CCCCGTAGAAAAGATCAAAGGATCTTCTTGAGATCCTTTTTTTCTGCGCGTAATCTGCTGCTTGCAAACA
AAAAAACCACCGCTACCAGCGGTGGTTTGTTTGCCGGATCAAGAGCTACCAACTCTTTTTCCGAAGGTAA
CTGGCTTCAGCAGAGCGCAGATACCAAATACTGTTCTTCTAGTGTAGCCGTAGTTAGGCCACCACTTCAA
GAACTCTGTAGCACCGCCTACATACCTCGCTCTGCTAATCCTGTTACCAGTGGCTGCTGCCAGTGGCGAT
AAGTCGTGTCTTACCGGGTTGGACTCAAGACGATAGTTACCGGATAAGGCGCAGCGGTCGGGCTGAACGG
GGGGTTCGTGCACACAGCCCAGCTTGGAGCGAACGACCTACACCGAACTGAGATACCTACAGCGTGAGCT
ATGAGAAAGCGCCACGCTTCCCGAAGGGAGAAAGGCGGACAGGTATCCGGTAAGCGGCAGGGTCGGAACA
GGAGAGCGCACGAGGGAGCTTCCAGGGGGAAACGCCTGGTATCTTTATAGTCCTGTCGGGTTTCGCCACC
TCTGACTTGAGCGTCGATTTTTGTGATGCTCGTCAGGGGGGCGGAGCCTATGGAAAAACGCCAGCAACGC
GGCCTTTTTACGGTTCCTGGCCTTTTGCTGGCCTTTTGCTCACATGTTCTTTCCTGCGTTATCCCCTGAT
TCTGTGGATAACCGTATTACCGCCTTTGAGTGAGCTGATACCGCTCGCCGCAGCCGAACGACCGAGCGCA
GCGAGTCAGTGAGCGAGGAAGCGGAAGAGCGCCCAATACGCAAACCGCCTCTCCCCGCGCGTTGGCCGAT
TCATTAATGCAGCTGGCACGACAGGTTTCCCGACTGGAAAGCGGGCAGTGAGCGCAACGCAATTAATGTG
AGTTAGCTCACTCATTAGGCACCCCAGGCTTTACACTTTATGCTTCCGGCTCGTATGTTGTGTGGAATTG
TGAGCGGATAACAATTTCACACAGGAAACAGCTATGACCATGATTACGCCAAGCGCGCAATTAACCCTCA
CTAAAGGGAACAAAAGCTGGAGCTGCAAGCTTAATGTAGTCTTATGCAATACTCTTGTAGTCTTGCAACA
TGGTAACGATGAGTTAGCAACATGCCTTACAAGGAGAGAAAAAGCACCGTGCATGCCGATTGGTGGAAGT
AAGGTGGTACGATCGTGCCTTATTAGGAAGGCAACAGACGGGTCTGACATGGATTGGACGAACCACTGAA
TTGCCGCATTGCAGAGATATTGTATTTAAGTGCCTAGCTCGATACATAAACGGGTCTCTCTGGTTAGACC
AGATCTGAGCCTGGGAGCTCTCTGGCTAACTAGGGAACCCACTGCTTAAGCCTCAATAAAGCTTGCCTTG
AGTGCTTCAAGTAGTGTGTGCCCGTCTGTTGTGTGACTCTGGTAACTAGAGATCCCTCAGACCCTTTTAG
TCAGTGTGGAAAATCTCTAGCAGTGGCGCCCGAACAGGGACTTGAAAGCGAAAGGGAAACCAGAGGAGCT
CTCTCGACGCAGGACTCGGCTTGCTGAAGCGCGCACGGCAAGAGGCGAGGGGCGGCGACTGGTGAGTACG
CCAAAAATTTTGACTAGCGGAGGCTAGAAGGAGAGAGATGGGTGCGAGAGCGTCAGTATTAAGCGGGGGA
GAATTAGATCGCGATGGGAAAAAATTCGGTTAAGGCCAGGGGGAAAGAAAAAATATAAATTAAAACATAT
AGTATGGGCAAGCAGGGAGCTAGAACGATTCGCAGTTAATCCTGGCCTGTTAGAAACATCAGAAGGCTGT
AGACAAATACTGGGACAGCTACAACCATCCCTTCAGACAGGATCAGAAGAACTTAGATCATTATATAATA
CAGTAGCAACCCTCTATTGTGTGCATCAAAGGATAGAGATAAAAGACACCAAGGAAGCTTTAGACAAGAT
AGAGGAAGAGCAAAACAAAAGTAAGACCACCGCACAGCAAGCGGCCGCTGATCTTCAGACCTGGAGGAGG
AGATATGAGGGACAATTGGAGAAGTGAATTATATAAATATAAAGTAGTAAAAATTGAACCATTAGGAGTA
GCACCCACCAAGGCAAAGAGAAGAGTGGTGCAGAGAGAAAAAAGAGCAGTGGGAATAGGAGCTTTGTTCC
TTGGGTTCTTGGGAGCAGCAGGAAGCACTATGGGCGCAGCGTCAATGACGCTGACGGTACAGGCCAGACA
ATTATTGTCTGGTATAGTGCAGCAGCAGAACAATTTGCTGAGGGCTATTGAGGCGCAACAGCATCTGTTG
CAACTCACAGTCTGGGGCATCAAGCAGCTCCAGGCAAGAATCCTGGCTGTGGAAAGATACCTAAAGGATC
AACAGCTCCTGGGGATTTGGGGTTGCTCTGGAAAACTCATTTGCACCACTGCTGTGCCTTGGAATGCTAG
TTGGAGTAATAAATCTCTGGAACAGATTTGGAATCACACGACCTGGATGGAGTGGGACAGAGAAATTAAC
AATTACACAAGCTTAATACACTCCTTAATTGAAGAATCGCAAAACCAGCAAGAAAAGAATGAACAAGAAT
TATTGGAATTAGATAAATGGGCAAGTTTGTGGAATTGGTTTAACATAACAAATTGGCTGTGGTATATAAA
ATTATTCATAATGATAGTAGGAGGCTTGGTAGGTTTAAGAATAGTTTTTGCTGTACTTTCTATAGTGAAT
AGAGTTAGGCAGGGATATTCACCATTATCGTTTCAGACCCACCTCCCAACCCCGAGGGGACCCAGAGAGG
GCCTATTTCCCATGATTCCTTCATATTTGCATATACGATACAAGGCTGTTAGAGAGATAATTAGAATTAA
TTTGACTGTAAACACAAAGATATTAGTACAAAATACGTGACGTAGAAAGTAATAATTTCTTGGGTAGTTT
GCAGTTTTAAAATTATGTTTTAAAATGGACTATCATATGCTTACCGTAACTTGAAAGTATTTCGATTTCT
TGGCTTTATATATCTTGTGGAAAGGACGAAACACCGTCAGGAAATGATCCGCACAGGTTTTAGAGCTAGA
AATAGCAAGTTAAAATAAGGCTAGTCCGTTATCAACTTGAAAAAGTGGCACCGAGTCGGTGCTTTTTTAA
GCTTGGCGTAACTAGATCTTGAGACAAATGGCAGTATTCATCCACAATTTTAAAAGAAAAGGGGGGATTG
GGGGGTACAGTGCAGGGGAAAGAATAGTAGACATAATAGCAACAGACATACAAACTAAAGAATTACAAAA
ACAAATTACAAAAATTCAAAATTTTCGGGTTTATTACAGGGACAGCAGAGATCCACTTTGGCGCCGGCTC
GAGGGGG
Features (pLannotate 1.2.2; 29 found; start..end, strand, type, name):
     14..80      +  CDS            small t antigen (fragment): SV40 (simian virus 40) small t antigen
    106..317     +  promoter       EF-1α core promoter: core promoter for human elongation factor EF-1α
    318..1256    +  intron         EF-1α intron A: intron upstream of the start codon of human EF-1α
   1278..1877    +  CDS            PuroR (fragment): puromycin N-acetyltransferase; pac from Streptomyces; confers resistance to puromycin
   1893..2481    +  misc_feature   WPRE: woodchuck hepatitis virus posttranscriptional regulatory element
   2532..2551    +  misc_feature   cPPT/CTS (fragment): central polypurine tract and central termination sequence of HIV-1
   2553..2786    +  LTR            3' LTR (ΔU3): self-inactivating 3' long terminal repeat (LTR) from HIV-1
   2864..2985    +  polyA_signal   SV40 poly(A) signal: SV40 polyadenylation signal
   3025..3160    +  rep_origin     SV40 ori: SV40 origin of replication
   3181..3199    -  promoter       T7 promoter: promoter for bacteriophage T7 RNA polymerase
   3207..3362    +  CDS            lacZα (fragment): LacZα fragment of β-galactosidase; lacZ fragment
   3367..3795    +  rep_origin     f1 ori (sequence partly withheld): f1 bacteriophage origin of replication; arrow indicates direction of (+) strand synthesis
   3848..3952    +  promoter       AmpR promoter: bla
   3953..4813    +  CDS            AmpR: β-lactamase; bla; confers resistance to ampicillin, carbenicillin, and related antibiotics
   4984..5572    +  rep_origin     ori: high-copy-number ColE1/pMB1/pBR322/pUC origin of replication
   5755..5847    +  CDS            lacI (fragment): lac repressor; lacI; The lac repressor binds to the lac operator to inhibit transcription in E. coli. This inhibition can be relieved by adding lactose or isopropyl-β-D-thiogalactopyranoside (IPTG).
   5860..5881    +  protein_bind   CAP binding site: CAP binding activates transcription in the presence of cAMP. E. coli catabolite activator protein
   5896..5926    +  promoter       lac promoter: promoter for the E. coli lac operon
   5934..5950    +  protein_bind   lac operator: The lac repressor binds to the lac operator to inhibit transcription in E. coli. This inhibition can be relieved by adding lactose or isopropyl-β-D-thiogalactopyranoside (IPTG). lac repressor encoded by lacI
   5995..6013    +  promoter       T3 promoter: promoter for bacteriophage T3 RNA polymerase
   6041..6267    +  promoter       RSV promoter: Rous sarcoma virus enhancer/promoter
   6268..6448    +  LTR            5' LTR (truncated): truncated 5' long terminal repeat (LTR) from HIV-1
   6495..6620    +  misc_feature   HIV-1 Ψ: packaging signal of human immunodeficiency virus type 1
   6604..6967    +  CDS            HIV-1 gag (fragment): gag protein from human immunodeficiency virus 1; gag
   7113..7346    +  misc_feature   RRE: The Rev response element (RRE) of HIV-1 allows for Rev-dependent mRNA export from the nucleus to the cytoplasm.
   7723..7749    +  CDS            Rev (fragment): human immunodeficiency virus 1 (HIV-1) Rev protein; rev; enhances nuclear export of unspliced and incompletely spliced viral mRNAs
   7753..7993    +  promoter       U6 promoter: RNA polymerase III promoter for human U6 snRNA
   8023..8098    +  misc_RNA       gRNA scaffold: guide RNA scaffold for the Streptococcus pyogenes CRISPR/Cas9 system
   8154..8271    +  misc_feature   cPPT/CTS: central polypurine tract and central termination sequence of HIV-1
