[The description below was written by a language model from this plasmid's Addgene catalogue record and pLannotate feature annotations shown in this document.]
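Description:
MTOR gRNA (BRDN0001145868) is a third-generation lentiviral single-guide RNA plasmid built on the lentiGuide-Puro backbone and designed to target human MTOR (reference transcript NM_004958.3) for CRISPR-Cas9 knockout. It belongs to a human kinome gRNA collection. In bacteria it is maintained at high copy from a ColE1/pUC-type origin under ampicillin selection (AmpR). The backbone also carries an f1 origin, an SV40 origin and poly(A) signal, and lac/T7/T3 remnants typical of the parental cloning vector.

The lentiviral genome is transcribed from an RSV promoter fused to a truncated HIV-1 5' LTR, which makes packaging Tat-independent. It also contains the Ψ packaging signal with a partial gag fragment, the Rev response element for Rev-dependent nuclear export, a cPPT/CTS, and a self-inactivating ΔU3 3' LTR that limits LTR-driven transcription after integration. Within this frame there are two expression units. A human U6 RNA polymerase III promoter drives the MTOR-specific spacer joined to the Streptococcus pyogenes Cas9 gRNA scaffold. Separately, the EF-1α core promoter with its intron A drives puromycin N-acetyltransferase, followed by a WPRE to enhance transcript expression, so that transduced mammalian cells can be selected with puromycin.

The plasmid does not encode Cas9. It is meant to be used together with a separate Cas9 lentiviral vector such as lentiCas9-Blast, or in cell lines that already express Cas9. Typical use is to produce lentivirus for stable delivery of the guide and disruption of MTOR in human cells.
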