Addgene plasmid #76784: MTOR gRNA (BRDN0001145868)
Purpose: 3rd generation lentiviral gRNA plasmid targeting human MTOR
Depositing lab: John Doench & David Root. Depositing organization: Broad Institute. Publication: Optimized sgRNA design to maximize activity and minimize off-target effects of CRISPR-Cas9. Doench JG, Fusi N, Sullender M, Hegde M, Vaimberg EW, Donovan KF, Smith I, Tothova Z, Wilen C, Orchard R, Virgin HW, Listgarten J, Root DE. Nat Biotechnol. 2016 Jan 18. doi: 10.1038/nbt.3437. PubMed 26780180.
Backbone
  Vector backbone: lentiGuide-Puro
  Backbone manufacturer: Zhang Lab (Addgene plasmid # 52963)
  Vector type: Mammalian Expression, Lentiviral, CRISPR
  Selectable markers: Puromycin
Growth in bacteria
  Bacterial resistance: Ampicillin, 100 μg/mL
  Growth temperature: 37°C
  Growth strain: DH5alpha
  Copy number: High Copy
Gene/Insert
  Gene/Insert name: MTOR (alt names: MTOR; NM_004958.3)
  gRNA/shRNA sequence: TCAGGAAATGATCCGCACAG
  Species: H. sapiens (human)
  Entrez Gene: MTOR (a.k.a. FRAP, FRAP1, FRAP2, RAFT1, RAPT1, SKS)
  Promoter: hU6
  Cloning method: Unknown
  Sequencing primers: 5′ U6-F; 3′ pS2-R
Terms and licenses: Academic/Nonprofit Terms; Industry Terms: Not Available to Industry
Depositor comments: The gRNA was designed to target the following Genbank reference sequence(s): NM_004958.3. Note that this plasmid does NOT contain Cas9. It should be used in conjunction with lentiCas9-Blast (Addgene #52962) or otherwise with cell lines already expressing Cas9. Browse the full kinome gRNA library at http://www.addgene.org/pooled-library/broadgpp-human-kinome/ or visit http://www.broadinstitute.org/rnai/public/ for detailed protocols and information.
How to cite: MTOR gRNA (BRDN0001145868) was a gift from John Doench & David Root (Addgene plasmid # 76784 ; http://n2t.net/addgene:76784 ; RRID:Addgene_76784)
