>Addgene plasmid #76784 | MTOR gRNA (BRDN0001145868) | depositor partial sequence | sequence record 144244 | Target Sequence
TCAGGAAATGATCCGCACAG
