>Addgene plasmid #76784 | MTOR gRNA (BRDN0001145868) | addgene partial sequence | sequence record 186499 | hU6-F
AGAAAGTAATAATTTCTTGGGTAGTTTGCAGTTTTAAAATTATGTTTTAAAATGGACTATCATATGCTTA
CCGTAACTTGAAAGTATTTCGATTTCTTGGCTTTATATATCTTGTGGAAAGGACGAAACACCGTCAGGAA
ATGATCCGCACAGGTTTTAGAGCTAGAAATAGCAAGTTAAAATAAGGCTAGTCCGTTATCAACTTGAAAA
AGTGGCACCGAGTCGGTGCTTTTTTAAGCTTGGCGTAACTAGATCTTGAGACAAATGGCAGTATTCATCC
ACAATTTTAAAAGAAAAGGGGGGATTGGGGGGTACAGTGCAGGGGAAAGAATAGTAGACATAATAGCAAC
AGACATACAAACTAAAGAATTACAAAAACAAATTACAAAAATTCAAAATTTTCGGGTTTATTACAGGGAC
AGCAGAGATCCACTTTGGCGCCGGCTCGAGGGGGCCCGGGTGCAAAGATGGATAAAGTTTTAAACAGAGA
GGAATCTTTGCAGCTAATGGACCTTCTAGGTCTTGAAAGGAGTGGGAATTGGCTCCGGTGCCCGTCAGTG
GGCAGAGCGC
